Addgene plasmid #188975: pX335-U6-Chimeric_BB-CBh-hSpCas9n(D10A)_g1_CASH-1
Purpose: A human codon-optimized SpCas9 nickase and chimeric g1 guide RNA expression plasmid.
Depositing lab: Sangdun Choi. Depositing organization: Ajou University. Publication: An Alternate Approach to Generate Induced Pluripotent Stem Cells with Precise CRISPR/Cas9 Tool. Javaid N, Choi S. Stem Cells Int. 2022 Sep 22;2022:4537335. doi: 10.1155/2022/4537335. eCollection 2022. PubMed 36187228.
Backbone
  Vector backbone: pUC ori vector
  Vector type: Mammalian Expression
Growth in bacteria
  Bacterial resistance: Ampicillin, 100 μg/mL
  Growth temperature: 37°C
  Growth strain: DH5alpha
  Copy number: High Copy
Gene/Insert
  Gene/Insert name: g1 guide RNA
  gRNA/shRNA sequence: CACCGTCCTGATATTTAATGAGGC
  Species: H. sapiens (human)
  Cloning method: Restriction Enzyme; 5′ cloning site unknown (unknown if destroyed); 3′ cloning site unknown (unknown if destroyed)
  Sequencing primers: 5′ unknown
Terms and licenses: Academic/Nonprofit Terms; Industry Terms: Not Available to Industry
How to cite: pX335-U6-Chimeric_BB-CBh-hSpCas9n(D10A)_g1_CASH-1 was a gift from Sangdun Choi (Addgene plasmid # 188975 ; http://n2t.net/addgene:188975 ; RRID:Addgene_188975)
