[The description below was written by a language model from this plasmid's Addgene catalogue record and pLannotate feature annotations shown in this document.]
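Description:
pX335-U6-Chimeric_BB-CBh-hSpCas9n(D10A)_g1_CASH-1 is an 8,435 nt mammalian expression plasmid that delivers both components of a CRISPR nickase system from a single vector. It is built on a high-copy pUC-type backbone, replicating in E. coli through the ColE1/pUC origin and selected with ampicillin via the β-lactamase gene and its own promoter. An f1 phage origin is also present, along with a single AAV2 inverted terminal repeat downstream of the Cas9 cassette. The short bom and rop fragments called by the annotation appear to be backbone remnants rather than functional elements.

The payload consists of two expression units. A human U6 RNA polymerase III promoter drives a chimeric single guide RNA, in which the cloned "g1" spacer, recorded as targeting a human sequence, sits between the promoter and the S. pyogenes gRNA scaffold. The specific genomic target is not stated beyond the CASH-1 designation in the name. The second unit uses the CBh promoter, seen in the table as a CMV enhancer followed by a hybrid chicken β-actin/MVM intron, to express human codon-optimized SpCas9, terminated by a bGH polyadenylation signal. The annotation splits Cas9 into overlapping N- and C-terminal matches, but these form one continuous coding region, preceded by a short sequence partially matching an epitope tag. According to the name and stated purpose, the enzyme carries the D10A mutation, which inactivates the RuvC domain so that only one DNA strand is cut.

Such nickase plasmids are typically used in pairs with offset guides to produce a staggered double-strand break with reduced off-target activity. The associated publication concerns precise CRISPR/Cas9 editing for generating induced pluripotent stem cells.
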