Features (pLannotate 1.2.2; 17 found; start..end, strand, type, name):
      1..241     +  promoter       U6 promoter: RNA polymerase III promoter for human U6 snRNA
    270..345     +  misc_RNA       gRNA scaffold: guide RNA scaffold for the Streptococcus pyogenes CRISPR/Cas9 system
    352..395     +  misc_RNA       gRNA scaffold (fragment): guide RNA scaffold for the Streptococcus pyogenes CRISPR/Cas9 system
    442..727     +  enhancer       CMV enhancer: human cytomegalovirus immediate early enhancer; contains an 18-bp deletion relative to the standard CMV enhancer
   1007..1234    +  intron         hybrid intron: hybrid between chicken β-actin (CBA) and minute virus of mice (MMV) introns (Gray et al., 2011)
   1255..1282    +  CDS            3xHA (fragment): three tandem HA epitope tags
   1315..3030    +  CDS            Cas9(N): N-terminal portion of Streptococcus pyogenes Cas9 (Zetsche et al., 2015)
   2917..5415    +  CDS            Cas9(C): C-terminal portion of Streptococcus pyogenes Cas9 (Zetsche et al., 2015)
   5482..5593    +  polyA_signal   bGH poly(A) signal: bovine growth hormone polyadenylation signal
   5698..5838    +  repeat_region  AAV2 ITR: inverted terminal repeat of adeno-associated virus serotype 2 inverted
   5843..5894    -  misc_feature   bom (fragment): basis of mobility region from pBR322
   5913..6368    +  rep_origin     f1 ori (sequence partly withheld): f1 bacteriophage origin of replication; arrow indicates direction of (+) strand synthesis
   6369..6418    -  misc_feature   bom (fragment): basis of mobility region from pBR322
   6520..6555    -  CDS            rop (fragment): Rop protein, which maintains plasmids at low copy number; rop
   6650..6754    +  promoter       AmpR promoter: bla
   6755..7615    +  CDS            AmpR: β-lactamase; bla; confers resistance to ampicillin, carbenicillin, and related antibiotics
   7786..8374    +  rep_origin     ori: high-copy-number ColE1/pMB1/pBR322/pUC origin of replication
>Addgene plasmid #188975 | pX335-U6-Chimeric_BB-CBh-hSpCas9n(D10A)_g1_CASH-1 | addgene full sequence | sequence record 370989 | Addgene NGS Result
GAGGGCCTATTTCCCATGATTCCTTCATATTTGCATATACGATACAAGGCTGTTAGAGAGATAATTGGAA
TTAATTTGACTGTAAACACAAAGATATTAGTACAAAATACGTGACGTAGAAAGTAATAATTTCTTGGGTA
GTTTGCAGTTTTAAAATTATGTTTTAAAATGGACTATCATATGCTTACCGTAACTTGAAAGTATTTCGAT
TTCTTGGCTTTATATATCTTGTGGAAAGGACGAAACACCGTCCTGATATTTAATGAGGCGTTTTAGAGCT
AGAAATAGCAAGTTAAAATAAGGCTAGTCCGTTATCAACTTGAAAAAGTGGCACCGAGTCGGTGCTTTTT
TGTTTTAGAGCTAGAAATAGCAAGTTAAAATAAGGCTAGTCCGTTTTTAGCGCGTGCGCCAATTCTGCAG
ACAAATGGCTCTAGAGGTACCCGTTACATAACTTACGGTAAATGGCCCGCCTGGCTGACCGCCCAACGAC
CCCCGCCCATTGACGTCAATAGTAACGCCAATAGGGACTTTCCATTGACGTCAATGGGTGGAGTATTTAC
GGTAAACTGCCCACTTGGCAGTACATCAAGTGTATCATATGCCAAGTACGCCCCCTATTGACGTCAATGA
CGGTAAATGGCCCGCCTGGCATTGTGCCCAGTACATGACCTTATGGGACTTTCCTACTTGGCAGTACATC
TACGTATTAGTCATCGCTATTACCATGGTCGAGGTGAGCCCCACGTTCTGCTTCACTCTCCCCATCTCCC
CCCCCTCCCCACCCCCAATTTTGTATTTATTTATTTTTTAATTATTTTGTGCAGCGATGGGGGCGGGGGG
GGGGGGGGGGCGCGCGCCRGGGGGGGGGGGGGGGGGGGGGGGGGGGGGSGGGGSGRGGSGGRGRGGKGCG
GCGGCAGCCAATCAGAGCGGCGCGCTCCGAAAGTTTCCTTTTATGGCGAGGCGGCGGCGGCGGCGGCCCT
ATAAAAAGCGAAGCGCGCGGCGGGCGGGAGTCGCTGCGCGCTGCCTTCGCCCCGTGCCCCGCTCCGCCGC
CGCCTCGCGCCGCCCGCCCCGGCTCTGACTGACCGCGTTACTCCCACAGGTGAGCGGGCGGGACGGCCCT
TCTCCTCCGGGCTGTAATTAGCTGAGCAAGAGGTAAGGGTTTAAGGGATGGTTGGTTGGTGGGGTATTAA
TGTTTAATTACCTGGAGCACCTGCCTGAAATCACTTTTTTTCAGGTTGGACCGGTGCCACCATGTACCCA
TACGATGTTCCAGATTACGCTTCGCCGAAGAAAAAGCGCAAGGTCGAAGCGTCCGACAAGAAGTACAGCA
TCGGCCTGGCCATCGGCACCAACTCTGTGGGCTGGGCCGTGATCACCGACGAGTACAAGGTGCCCAGCAA
GAAATTCAAGGTGCTGGGCAACACCGACCGGCACAGCATCAAGAAGAACCTGATCGGAGCCCTGCTGTTC
GACAGCGGCGAAACAGCCGAGGCCACCCGGCTGAAGAGAACCGCCAGAAGAAGATACACCAGACGGAAGA
ACCGGATCTGCTATCTGCAAGAGATCTTCAGCAACGAGATGGCCAAGGTGGACGACAGCTTCTTCCACAG
ACTGGAAGAGTCCTTCCTGGTGGAAGAGGATAAGAAGCACGAGCGGCACCCCATCTTCGGCAACATCGTG
GACGAGGTGGCCTACCACGAGAAGTACCCCACCATCTACCACCTGAGAAAGAAACTGGTGGACAGCACCG
ACAAGGCCGACCTGCGGCTGATCTATCTGGCCCTGGCCCACATGATCAAGTTCCGGGGCCACTTCCTGAT
CGAGGGCGACCTGAACCCCGACAACAGCGACGTGGACAAGCTGTTCATCCAGCTGGTGCAGACCTACAAC
CAGCTGTTCGAGGAAAACCCCATCAACGCCAGCGGCGTGGACGCCAAGGCCATCCTGTCTGCCAGACTGA
GCAAGAGCAGACGGCTGGAAAATCTGATCGCCCAGCTGCCCGGCGAGAAGAAGAATGGCCTGTTCGGCAA
CCTGATTGCCCTGAGCCTGGGCCTGACCCCCAACTTCAAGAGCAACTTCGACCTGGCCGAGGATGCCAAA
CTGCAGCTGAGCAAGGACACCTACGACGACGACCTGGACAACCTGCTGGCCCAGATCGGCGACCAGTACG
CCGACCTGTTTCTGGCCGCCAAGAACCTGTCCGACGCCATCCTGCTGAGCGACATCCTGAGAGTGAACAC
CGAGATCACCAAGGCCCCCCTGAGCGCCTCTATGATCAAGAGATACGACGAGCACCACCAGGACCTGACC
CTGCTGAAAGCTCTCGTGCGGCAGCAGCTGCCTGAGAAGTACAAAGAGATTTTCTTCGACCAGAGCAAGA
ACGGCTACGCCGGCTACATTGACGGCGGAGCCAGCCAGGAAGAGTTCTACAAGTTCATCAAGCCCATCCT
GGAAAAGATGGACGGCACCGAGGAACTGCTCGTGAAGCTGAACAGAGAGGACCTGCTGCGGAAGCAGCGG
ACCTTCGACAACGGCAGCATCCCCCACCAGATCCACCTGGGAGAGCTGCACGCCATTCTGCGGCGGCAGG
AAGATTTTTACCCATTCCTGAAGGACAACCGGGAAAAGATCGAGAAGATCCTGACCTTCCGCATCCCCTA
CTACGTGGGCCCTCTGGCCAGGGGAAACAGCAGATTCGCCTGGATGACCAGAAAGAGCGAGGAAACCATC
ACCCCCTGGAACTTCGAGGAAGTGGTGGACAAGGGCGCTTCCGCCCAGAGCTTCATCGAGCGGATGACCA
ACTTCGATAAGAACCTGCCCAACGAGAAGGTGCTGCCCAAGCACAGCCTGCTGTACGAGTACTTCACCGT
GTATAACGAGCTGACCAAAGTGAAATACGTGACCGAGGGAATGAGAAAGCCCGCCTTCCTGAGCGGCGAG
CAGAAAAAGGCCATCGTGGACCTGCTGTTCAAGACCAACCGGAAAGTGACCGTGAAGCAGCTGAAAGAGG
ACTACTTCAAGAAAATCGAGTGCTTCGACTCCGTGGAAATCTCCGGCGTGGAAGATCGGTTCAACGCCTC
CCTGGGCACATACCACGATCTGCTGAAAATTATCAAGGACAAGGACTTCCTGGACAATGAGGAAAACGAG
GACATTCTGGAAGATATCGTGCTGACCCTGACACTGTTTGAGGACAGAGAGATGATCGAGGAACGGCTGA
AAACCTATGCCCACCTGTTCGACGACAAAGTGATGAAGCAGCTGAAGCGGCGGAGATACACCGGCTGGGG
CAGGCTGAGCCGGAAGCTGATCAACGGCATCCGGGACAAGCAGTCCGGCAAGACAATCCTGGATTTCCTG
AAGTCCGACGGCTTCGCCAACAGAAACTTCATGCAGCTGATCCACGACGACAGCCTGACCTTTAAAGAGG
ACATCCAGAAAGCCCAGGTGTCCGGCCAGGGCGATAGCCTGCACGAGCACATTGCCAATCTGGCCGGCAG
CCCCGCCATTAAGAAGGGCATCCTGCAGACAGTGAAGGTGGTGGACGAGCTCGTGAAAGTGATGGGCCGG
CACAAGCCCGAGAACATCGTGATCGAAATGGCCAGAGAGAACCAGACCACCCAGAAGGGACAGAAGAACA
GCCGCGAGAGAATGAAGCGGATCGAAGAGGGCATCAAAGAGCTGGGCAGCCAGATCCTGAAAGAACACCC
CGTGGAAAACACCCAGCTGCAGAACGAGAAGCTGTACCTGTACTACCTGCAGAATGGGCGGGATATGTAC
GTGGACCAGGAACTGGACATCAACCGGCTGTCCGACTACGATGTGGACCATATCGTGCCTCAGAGCTTTC
TGAAGGACGACTCCATCGACAACAAGGTGCTGACCAGAAGCGACAAGAACCGGGGCAAGAGCGACAACGT
GCCCTCCGAAGAGGTCGTGAAGAAGATGAAGAACTACTGGCGGCAGCTGCTGAACGCCAAGCTGATTACC
CAGAGAAAGTTCGACAATCTGACCAAGGCCGAGAGAGGCGGCCTGAGCGAACTGGATAAGGCCGGCTTCA
TCAAGAGACAGCTGGTGGAAACCCGGCAGATCACAAAGCACGTGGCACAGATCCTGGACTCCCGGATGAA
CACTAAGTACGACGAGAATGACAAGCTGATCCGGGAAGTGAAAGTGATCACCCTGAAGTCCAAGCTGGTG
TCCGATTTCCGGAAGGATTTCCAGTTTTACAAAGTGCGCGAGATCAACAACTACCACCACGCCCACGACG
CCTACCTGAACGCCGTCGTGGGAACCGCCCTGATCAAAAAGTACCCTAAGCTGGAAAGCGAGTTCGTGTA
CGGCGACTACAAGGTGTACGACGTGCGGAAGATGATCGCCAAGAGCGAGCAGGAAATCGGCAAGGCTACC
GCCAAGTACTTCTTCTACAGCAACATCATGAACTTTTTCAAGACCGAGATTACCCTGGCCAACGGCGAGA
TCCGGAAGCGGCCTCTGATCGAGACAAACGGCGAAACCGGGGAGATCGTGTGGGATAAGGGCCGGGATTT
TGCCACCGTGCGGAAAGTGCTGAGCATGCCCCAAGTGAATATCGTGAAAAAGACCGAGGTGCAGACAGGC
GGCTTCAGCAAAGAGTCTATCCTGCCCAAGAGGAACAGCGATAAGCTGATCGCCAGAAAGAAGGACTGGG
ACCCTAAGAAGTACGGCGGCTTCGACAGCCCCACCGTGGCCTATTCTGTGCTGGTGGTGGCCAAAGTGGA
AAAGGGCAAGTCCAAGAAACTGAAGAGTGTGAAAGAGCTGCTGGGGATCACCATCATGGAAAGAAGCAGC
TTCGAGAAGAATCCCATCGACTTTCTGGAAGCCAAGGGCTACAAAGAAGTGAAAAAGGACCTGATCATCA
AGCTGCCTAAGTACTCCCTGTTCGAGCTGGAAAACGGCCGGAAGAGAATGCTGGCCTCTGCCGGCGAACT
GCAGAAGGGAAACGAACTGGCCCTGCCCTCCAAATATGTGAACTTCCTGTACCTGGCCAGCCACTATGAG
AAGCTGAAGGGCTCCCCCGAGGATAATGAGCAGAAACAGCTGTTTGTGGAACAGCACAAGCACTACCTGG
ACGAGATCATCGAGCAGATCAGCGAGTTCTCCAAGAGAGTGATCCTGGCCGACGCTAATCTGGACAAAGT
GCTGTCCGCCTACAACAAGCACCGGGATAAGCCCATCAGAGAGCAGGCCGAGAATATCATCCACCTGTTT
ACCCTGACCAATCTGGGAGCCCCTGCCGCCTTCAAGTACTTTGACACCACCATCGACCGGAAGAGGTACA
CCAGCACCAAAGAGGTGCTGGACGCCACCCTGATCCACCAGAGCATCACCGGCCTGTACGAGACACGGAT
CGACCTGTCTCAGCTGGGAGGCGACAGCCCCAAGAAGAAGAGAAAGGTGGAGGCCAGCTAAGAATTCCTA
GAGCTCGCTGATCAGCCTCGACTGTGCCTTCTAGTTGCCAGCCATCTGTTGTTTGCCCCTCCCCCGTGCC
TTCCTTGACCCTGGAAGGTGCCACTCCCACTGTCCTTTCCTAATAAAATGAGGAAATTGCATCGCATTGT
CTGAGTAGGTGTCATTCTATTCTGGGGGGTGGGGTGGGGCAGGACAGCAAGGGGGAGGATTGGGAAGAGA
ATAGCAGGCATGCTGGGGAGCGGCCGCAGGAACCCCTAGTGATGGAGTTGGCCACTCCCTCTCTGCGCGC
TCGCTCGCTCACTGAGGCCGGGCGACCAAAGGTCGCCCGACGCCCGGGCTTTGCCCGGGCGGCCTCAGTG
AGCGAGCGAGCGCGCAGCTGCCTGCAGGGGCGCCTGATGCGGTATTTTCTCCTTACGCATCTGTGCGGTA
TTTCACACCGCATA
[95 nt withheld, positions 5895-5989]
T
[46 nt withheld, positions 5991-6036]
C
[141 nt withheld, positions 6038-6178]
CCTTTGACGTTGGAGTCCACGTTCTTT
[37 nt withheld, positions 6206-6242]
ACTCTATCTCGGGCTATTCTTTTGATTTATAAGGGATTTTGCCGATTTCGGTCTATTGGTTAAAAAATGA
GCTGATTTAACAAAAATTTAACGCGAATTTTAACAAAATATTAACGTTTACAATTTTATGGTGCACTCTC
AGTACAATCTGCTCTGATGCCGCATAGTTAAGCCAGCCCCGACACCCGCCAACACCCGCTGACGCGCCCT
GACGGGCTTGTCTGCTCCCGGCATCCGCTTACAGACAAGCTGTGACCGTCTCCGGGAGCTGCATGTGTCA
GAGGTTTTCACCGTCATCACCGAAACGCGCGAGACGAAAGGGCCTCGTGATACGCCTATTTTTATAGGTT
AATGTCATGATAATAATGGTTTCTTAGACGTCAGGTGGCACTTTTCGGGGAAATGTGCGCGGAACCCCTA
TTTGTTTATTTTTCTAAATACATTCAAATATGTATCCGCTCATGAGACAATAACCCTGATAAATGCTTCA
ATAATATTGAAAAAGGAAGAGTATGAGTATTCAACATTTCCGTGTCGCCCTTATTCCCTTTTTTGCGGCA
TTTTGCCTTCCTGTTTTTGCTCACCCAGAAACGCTGGTGAAAGTAAAAGATGCTGAAGATCAGTTGGGTG
CACGAGTGGGTTACATCGAACTGGATCTCAACAGCGGTAAGATCCTTGAGAGTTTTCGCCCCGAAGAACG
TTTTCCAATGATGAGCACTTTTAAAGTTCTGCTATGTGGCGCGGTATTATCCCGTATTGACGCCGGGCAA
GAGCAACTCGGTCGCCGCATACACTATTCTCAGAATGACTTGGTTGAGTACTCACCAGTCACAGAAAAGC
ATCTTACGGATGGCATGACAGTAAGAGAATTATGCAGTGCTGCCATAACCATGAGTGATAACACTGCGGC
CAACTTACTTCTGACAACGATCGGAGGACCGAAGGAGCTAACCGCTTTTTTGCACAACATGGGGGATCAT
GTAACTCGCCTTGATCGTTGGGAACCGGAGCTGAATGAAGCCATACCAAACGACGAGCGTGACACCACGA
TGCCTGTAGCAATGGCAACAACGTTGCGCAAACTATTAACTGGCGAACTACTTACTCTAGCTTCCCGGCA
ACAATTAATAGACTGGATGGAGGCGGATAAAGTTGCAGGACCACTTCTGCGCTCGGCCCTTCCGGCTGGC
TGGTTTATTGCTGATAAATCTGGAGCCGGTGAGCGTGGAAGCCGCGGTATCATTGCAGCACTGGGGCCAG
ATGGTAAGCCCTCCCGTATCGTAGTTATCTACACGACGGGGAGTCAGGCAACTATGGATGAACGAAATAG
ACAGATCGCTGAGATAGGTGCCTCACTGATTAAGCATTGGTAACTGTCAGACCAAGTTTACTCATATATA
CTTTAGATTGATTTAAAACTTCATTTTTAATTTAAAAGGATCTAGGTGAAGATCCTTTTTGATAATCTCA
TGACCAAAATCCCTTAACGTGAGTTTTCGTTCCACTGAGCGTCAGACCCCGTAGAAAAGATCAAAGGATC
TTCTTGAGATCCTTTTTTTCTGCGCGTAATCTGCTGCTTGCAAACAAAAAAACCACCGCTACCAGCGGTG
GTTTGTTTGCCGGATCAAGAGCTACCAACTCTTTTTCCGAAGGTAACTGGCTTCAGCAGAGCGCAGATAC
CAAATACTGTTCTTCTAGTGTAGCCGTAGTTAGGCCACCACTTCAAGAACTCTGTAGCACCGCCTACATA
CCTCGCTCTGCTAATCCTGTTACCAGTGGCTGCTGCCAGTGGCGATAAGTCGTGTCTTACCGGGTTGGAC
TCAAGACGATAGTTACCGGATAAGGCGCAGCGGTCGGGCTGAACGGGGGGTTCGTGCACACAGCCCAGCT
TGGAGCGAACGACCTACACCGAACTGAGATACCTACAGCGTGAGCTATGAGAAAGCGCCACGCTTCCCGA
AGGGAGAAAGGCGGACAGGTATCCGGTAAGCGGCAGGGTCGGAACAGGAGAGCGCACGAGGGAGCTTCCA
GGGGGAAACGCCTGGTATCTTTATAGTCCTGTCGGGTTTCGCCACCTCTGACTTGAGCGTCGATTTTTGT
GATGCTCGTCAGGGGGGCGGAGCCTATGGAAAAACGCCAGCAACGCGGCCTTTTTACGGTTCCTGGCCTT
TTGCTGGCCTTTTGCTCACATGT
